Addgene plasmid #164125: pSB219
Purpose: p15A backbone with PhlF binding sites
Depositing lab: Christopher Voigt. Depositing organization: Massachusetts Institute of Technology. Publication: Single-cell measurement of plasmid copy number and promoter activity. Shao B, Rammohan J, Anderson DA, Alperovich N, Ross D, Voigt CA. Nat Commun. 2021 Mar 5;12(1):1475. doi: 10.1038/s41467-021-21734-y. PubMed 33674569.
Backbone
  Vector backbone: p15A-Amp
  Vector type: Bacterial Expression
Growth in bacteria
  Bacterial resistance: Ampicillin, 100 μg/mL
  Growth temperature: 37°C
  Growth strain: NEB Stable
  Copy number: Low Copy
Gene/Insert
  Gene/Insert name: sfGFP
  Promoter: J23105
  Cloning method: Gibson Cloning
  Sequencing primers: 5′ unknown; 3′ unknown
Terms and licenses: Academic/Nonprofit Terms; Industry Terms: Not Available to Industry
How to cite: pSB219 was a gift from Christopher Voigt (Addgene plasmid # 164125 ; http://n2t.net/addgene:164125 ; RRID:Addgene_164125)
