[The description below was written by a language model from this plasmid's Addgene catalogue record and pLannotate feature annotations shown in this document.]
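Description:
pSB219 is a small (about 3.7 kb) bacterial expression plasmid built on a p15A-Amp backbone for use in E. coli. It replicates from the p15A origin, which the catalogue lists as low copy and which is compatible with ColE1-type plasmids, and it is selected with ampicillin through a β-lactamase gene driven by its native bla promoter. The automated annotation also picks up short fragments resembling the RSF origin and the pBR322 bom region near the p15A origin; these are partial matches and are probably backbone remnants rather than functional elements.

The payload is a constitutive superfolder GFP reporter cassette. The record names the promoter as J23105, a member of the Anderson constitutive promoter family. The feature table instead flags a short fragment matching J23119, which is expected because the family members share most of their sequence. Downstream of the promoter sits the sTRSV hammerhead ribozyme, a self-cleaving insulator that trims the 5′ untranslated region so that expression is less dependent on promoter context. The sfGFP coding sequence follows and is closed off by the rrnB T1 and T7Te terminators. BioBrick prefix and suffix scars and additional flanking terminators isolate the cassette from the rest of the plasmid.

The stated purpose is a p15A backbone carrying PhlF binding sites, meaning operator sequences for the PhlF repressor. These sites are not annotated in the feature table, so their number and position cannot be given, although an unannotated stretch lies between the T7Te terminator and the BioBrick suffix. The associated work concerns single-cell measurement of plasmid copy number and promoter activity, which suggests that the binding sites serve to detect the plasmid while sfGFP reports promoter output.
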