Features (pLannotate 1.2.2; 14 found; start..end, strand, type, name):
      1..44      -  terminator     bacterial terminator: putative bacterial transcription terminator
     47..68      +  misc_feature   BioBrick prefix: BioBrick prefix for parts that do not start with "ATG"
     95..113     +  promoter       J23119(SpeI) promoter (fragment): bacterial promoter (Registry of Standard Biological Parts BBa J23119) modified to end with an SpeI site
    131..180     +  misc_RNA       sTRSV HHRz: hammerhead ribozyme from the tobacco ringspot virus satellite RNA (Khvorova et al., 2003)
    223..936     +  CDS            Superfolder GFP: Superfolder GFP is a basic (constitutively fluorescent) green fluorescent protein published in 2005, derived from Aequorea victoria. It is reported to be a very rapidly-maturing weak dimer.
    956..1027    +  terminator     rrnB T1 terminator: transcription terminator T1 from the E. coli rrnB gene
   1043..1070    +  terminator     T7Te terminator: phage T7 early transcription terminator
   1518..1538    +  misc_feature   BioBrick suffix: universal suffix for all parts
   1539..1596    +  terminator     his operon terminator: This putative transcriptin terminator from the E. coli his operon has a 2-bp deletion introduced during synthesis. Its efficiency has not been determined.
   1709..2254    +  rep_origin     p15A ori: Plasmids containing the medium-copy-number p15A origin of replication can be propagated in E. coli cells that contain a second plasmid with the ColE1 origin.
   2342..2397    +  rep_origin     RSF ori (fragment): Plasmids containing the RSF 1030 origin of replication can be propagated in E. coli cells that contain additional plasmids with compatible origins.
   2496..2517    -  misc_feature   bom (fragment): basis of mobility region from pBR322
   2613..3473    -  CDS            AmpR: β-lactamase; bla; confers resistance to ampicillin, carbenicillin, and related antibiotics
   3474..3578    -  promoter       AmpR promoter: bla
>Addgene plasmid #164125 | pSB219 | addgene full sequence | sequence record 335356 | Addgene NGS Result
ATTTCAGATAAAAAAAATCCTTAGCTTTCGCTAAGGATGATTTCTGGAATTCGCGGCCGCTTCTAGAGGG
AGGTGTCTTCGGCGCGCCTTTACGGCTAGCTCAGTCCTAGGTACTATGCTAGCAAGGTAGCTGTCACCGG
ATGTGCTTTCCGGTCTGATGAGTCCGTGAGGACGAAACAGCCTCTACAAATAATTTTGTTTAATCACACA
GGAAAGTACTAGATGAGCAAAGGAGAAGAACTTTTCACTGGAGTTGTCCCAATTCTTGTTGAATTAGATG
GTGATGTTAATGGGCACAAATTTTCTGTCCGTGGAGAGGGTGAAGGTGATGCTACAAACGGAAAACTCAC
CCTTAAATTTATTTGCACTACTGGAAAACTACCTGTTCCGTGGCCAACACTTGTCACTACTCTGACCTAT
GGTGTTCAATGCTTTTCCCGTTATCCGGATCACATGAAACGGCATGACTTTTTCAAGAGTGCCATGCCCG
AAGGTTATGTACAGGAACGCACTATATCTTTCAAAGATGACGGGACCTACAAGACGCGTGCTGAAGTCAA
GTTTGAAGGTGATACCCTTGTTAATCGTATCGAGTTAAAGGGTATTGATTTTAAAGAAGATGGAAACATT
CTTGGACACAAACTCGAGTACAACTTTAACTCACACAATGTATACATCACGGCAGACAAACAAAAGAATG
GAATCAAAGCTAACTTCAAAATTCGCCACAACGTTGAAGATGGTTCCGTTCAACTAGCAGACCATTATCA
ACAAAATACTCCAATTGGCGATGGCCCTGTCCTTTTACCAGACAACCATTACCTGTCGACACAATCTGTC
CTTTCGAAAGATCCCAACGAAAAGCGTGACCACATGGTCCTTCTTGAGTTTGTAACTGCTGCTGGGATTA
CACATGGCATGGATGAGCTCTACAAATAATACTAGAGCCAGGCATCAAATAAAACGAAAGGCTCAGTCGA
AAGACTGGGCCTTTCGTTTTATCTGTTGTTTGTCGGTGAACGCTCTCTACTAGAGTCACACTGGCTCACC
TTCGGGTGGGCCTTTCTGCGTTTATAGAAGACATCGCTTACTAGAGTACATGATACGAAACGTACCGTAT
CGTTAAGGTGCATGATACGAAACGTACCGTATCGTTAAGGTTGTATGATACGAAACGTACCGTATCGTTA
AGGTGCATGATACGAAACGTACCGTATCGTTAAGGTCTGATGATACGAAACGTACCGTATCGTTAAGGTA
AATGATACGAAACGTACCGTATCGTTAAGGTGCATGATACGAAACGTACCGTATCGTTAAGGTAGGTATG
ATCTAACTACTAGAGTACATGATACGAAACGTACCGTATCGTTAAGGTCATGATACGAAACGTACCGTAT
CGTTAAGGTTGTATGATACGAAACGTACCGTATCGTTAAGGTGCATGATACGAAACGTACCGTATCGTTA
AGGTCTGATGATACGAAACGTACCGTATCGTTAAGGTATGATCTAACTACTAGTAGCGGCCGCTGCAGTC
CGGCAAAAAAGGGCAAGGTGTCACCACCCTGCCCTTTTTCTTTAAAACCGAAAAGATTACTTCGCGTTAT
GCAGGCTTCCTCGCTCACTGACTCGCTGCGCTCGGTCGTTCGGCTGCGGCGAGCGGTATCAGCTCACTCA
AAGGCGGTAATTTAATAAGATGATCTTCTTGAGATCGTTTTGGTCTGCGCGTAATCTCTTGCTCTGAAAA
CGAAAAAACCGCCTTGCAGGGCGGTTTTTCGAAGGTTCTCTGAGCTACCAACTCTTTGAACCGAGGTAAC
TGGCTTGGAGGAGCGCAGTCACCAAAACTTGTCCTTTCAGTTTAGCCTTAACCGGCGCATGACTTCAAGA
CTAACTCCTCTAAATCAATTACCAGTGGCTGCTGCCAGTGGTGCTTTTGCATGTCTTTCCGGGTTGGACT
CAAGACGATAGTTACCGGATAAGGCGCAGCGGTCGGACTGAACGGGGGGTTCGTGCATACAGTCCAGCTT
GGAGCGAACTGCCTACCCGGAACTGAGTGTCAGGCGTGGAATGAGACAAACGCGGCCATAACAGCGGAAT
GACACCGGTAAACCGAAAGGCAGGAACAGGAGAGCGCACGAGGGAGCCGCCAGGGGGAAACGCCTGGTAT
CTTTATAGTCCTGTCGGGTTTCGCCACCACTGATTTGAGCGTCAGATTTCGTGATGCTTGTCAGGGGGGC
GGAGCCTATGGAAAAACGGCTTTGCCGCGGCCCTCTCACTTCCCTGTTAAGTATCTTCCTGGCATCTTCC
AGGAAATCTCCGCCCCGTTCGTAAGCCATTTCCGCTCGCCGCAGTCGAACGACCGAGCGTAGCGAGTCAG
TGAGCGAGGAAGCGGAATATATCCTGTATCACATATTCTGCTGACGCACCGGTGCAGCCTTTTTTCTCCT
GCCACATGAAGCACTTCACTGACACCCTCATCAGTGCCAACATAGTAAGCCAGTATACACTCCGCTACGA
TTATCAAAAAGGATCTTCACCTAGATCCTTTTAAATTAAAAATGAAGTTTTAAATCAATCTAAAGTATAT
ATGAGTAAACTTGGTCTGACAGTTACCAATGCTTAATCAGTGAGGCACCTATCTCAGCGATCTGTCTATT
TCGTTCATCCATAGTTGCCTGACTCCCCGTCGTGTAGATAACTACGATACGGGAGGGCTTACCATCTGGC
CCCAGTGCTGCAATGATACCGCGAGAACCACGCTCACCGGCTCCAGATTTATCAGCAATAAACCAGCCAG
CCGGAAGGGCCGAGCGCAGAAGTGGTCCTGCAACTTTATCCGCCTCCATCCAGTCTATTAATTGTTGCCG
GGAAGCTAGAGTAAGTAGTTCGCCAGTTAATAGTTTGCGCAACGTTGTTGCCATTGCTACAGGCATCGTG
GTGTCACGCTCGTCGTTTGGTATGGCTTCATTCAGCTCCGGTTCCCAACGATCAAGGCGAGTTACATGAT
CCCCCATGTTGTGCAAAAAAGCGGTTAGCTCCTTCGGTCCTCCGATCGTTGTCAGAAGTAAGTTGGCCGC
AGTGTTATCACTCATGGTTATGGCAGCACTGCATAATTCTCTTACTGTCATGCCATCCGTAAGATGCTTT
TCTGTGACTGGTGAGTACTCAACCAAGTCATTCTGAGAATAGTGTATGCGGCGACCGAGTTGCTCTTGCC
CGGCGTCAATACGGGATAATACCGCGCCACATAGCAGAACTTTAAAAGTGCTCATCATTGGAAAACGTTC
TTCGGGGCGAAAACTCTCAAGGATCTTACCGCTGTTGAGATCCAGTTCGATATAACCCACTCGTGCACCC
AACTGATCTTCAGCATCTTTTACTTTCACCAGCGTTTCTGGGTGAGCAAAAACAGGAAGGCAAAATGCCG
CAAAAAAGGGAATAAGGGCGACACGGAAATGTTGAATACTCATACTCTTCCTTTTTCAATATTATTGAAG
CATTTATCAGGGTTATTGTCTCATGAGCGGATACATATTTGAATGTATTTAGAAAAATAAACAAATAGGG
GTTCCGCGCACATTTCCCCGAAAAGTGCCACCTGACGTCTAAGAAACCATTATTATCATGACATTAACCT
ATAAAAATAGGCGTATCACGAGGCAGA
